>Addgene plasmid #34980 | pDS220 | depositor full sequence | sequence record 43349 | pDS220 sequence 5891 bps
CATAGCTTCAAAATGTTTCTACTCCTTTTTTACTCTTCCAGATTTTCTCGGACTCCGCGCATCGCCGTAC
CACTTCAAAACACCCAAGCACAGCATACTAAATTTCCCCTCTTTCTTCCTCTAGGGTGTCGTTAATTACC
CGTACTAAAGGTTTGGAAAAGAAAAAAGAGACCGCCTCGTTTCTTTTTCTTCGTCGAAAAAGGCAATAAA
AATTTTTATCACGTTTCTTTTTCTTGAAAATTTTTTTTTTGATTTTTTTCTCTTTCGATGACCTCCCATT
GATATTTAAGTTAATAAACGGTCTTCAATTTCTCAAGTTTCAGTTTCATTTTTCTTGTTCTATTACAACT
TTTTTTACTTCTTGCTCATTAGAAAGAAAGCATAGCAATCTAATCTAAGTTTTCTAGAACTAGTGGATCC
CCCGGGCTGCAGGAATTCGATATCAAGCTTATCGATACCGTCGACAATGCCAGAACTTGGATTTAGCATA
TCAGGTGGTGTCGGGGGTAGAGGAAACCCATTCAGACCTGATGATGATGGTATATTTGTAACAAGGGTAC
AACCTGAAGGACCAGCATCAAAATTACTGCAGCCAGGTGATAAAATTATTCAGGCTAATGGCTACAGTTT
TATAAATATTGAACATGGACAAGCAGTGTCCTTGCTAAAAACTTTCCAGAATACAGTTGAACTCATCATT
GTACGAGAAGTTGGTAACGGTGCAAAACAAGAGATTCGAGTGAGGGTTGAAAAAGACGGTGGTTCTGGAG
GCGTTTCTTCTGTTCCGACCAATCTGGAAGTTGTTGCTGCGACCCCGACTAGCCTGCTGATCAGCTGGGA
TGCGTACTACGACTCTCATGTTTCTTATTACCGTATCACGTACGGTGAAACCGGTGGTAACTCCCCGGTT
CAGGAATTCACTGTACCTGGTTCCAAGTCTACTGCTACCATCAGCGGCCTGAAACCGGGTGTCGACTATA
CCATCACTGTATACGCACATTACAACTACCATTACTACTCTAGCCCAATCTCGATTAACTACCGTACCTC
TAGACTCGAGCTCAAGCTTCGAATTCTGCAGTCGACGGTACCGCGGGCCCGGGATCCACCGGTCGCCACC
ATGGTGAGCAAGGGCGAGGAGGATAACATGGCCATCATCAAGGAGTTCATGCGCTTCAAGGTGCACATGG
AGGGCTCCGTGAACGGCCACGAGTTCGAGATCGAGGGCGAGGGCGAGGGCCGCCCCTACGAGGGCACCCA
GACCGCCAAGCTGAAGGTGACCAAGGGTGGCCCCCTGCCCTTCGCCTGGGACATCCTGTCCCCTCAGTTC
ATGTACGGCTCCAAGGCCTACGTGAAGCACCCCGCCGACATCCCCGACTACTTGAAGCTGTCCTTCCCCG
AGGGCTTCAAGTGGGAGCGCGTGATGAACTTCGAGGACGGCGGCGTGGTGACCGTGACCCAGGACTCCTC
CCTGCAGGACGGCGAGTTCATCTACAAGGTGAAGCTGCGCGGCACCAACTTCCCCTCCGACGGCCCCGTA
ATGCAGAAGAAGACCATGGGCTGGGAGGCCTCCTCCGAGCGGATGTACCCCGAGGACGGCGCCCTGAAGG
GCGAGATCAAGCAGAGGCTGAAGCTGAAGGACGGCGGCCACTACGACGCTGAGGTCAAGACCACCTACAA
GGCCAAGAAGCCCGTGCAGCTGCCCGGCGCCTACAACGTCAACATCAAGTTGGACATCACCTCCCACAAC
GAGGACTACACCATCGTGGAACAGTACGAACGCGCCGAGGGCCGCCACTCCACCGGCGGCATGGACGAGC
TGTACAAGTAAGTCGACCTCGAGTCATGTAATTAGTTATGTCACGCTTACATTCACGCCCTCCCCCCACA
TCCGCTCTAACCGAAAAGGAAGGAGTTAGACAACCTGAAGTCTAGGTCCCTATTTATTTTTTTATAGTTA
TGTTAGTATTAAGAACGTTATTTATATTTCAAATTTTTCTTTTTTTTCTGTACAGACGCGTGTACGCATG
TAACATTATACTGAAAACCTTGCTTGAGAAGGTTTTGGGACGCTCGAAGGCTTTAATTTGCGGCCGGTAC
CCGGGGATCCTCTAGAGTCGACCTGCAGGCATGCAAGCTTGGCGTAATCATGGTCATAGCTGTTTCCTGT
GTGAAATTGTTATCCGCTCACAATTCCACACAACATACGAGCCGGAAGCATAAAGTGTAAAGCCTGGGGT
GCCTAATGAGTGAGCTAACTCACATTAATTGCGTTGCGCTCACTGCCCGCTTTCCAGTCGGGAAACCTGT
CGTGCCAGCTGCATTAATGAATCGGCCAACGCGCGGGGAGAGGCGGTTTGCGTATTGGGCGCTCTTCCGC
TTCCTCGCTCACTGACTCGCTGCGCTCGGTCGTTCGGCTGCGGCGAGCGGTATCAGCTCACTCAAAGGCG
GTAATACGGTTATCCACAGAATCAGGGGATAACGCAGGAAAGAACATGTGAGCAAAAGGCCAGCAAAAGG
CCAGGAACCGTAAAAAGGCCGCGTTGCTGGCGTTTTTCCATAGGCTCCGCCCCCCTGACGAGCATCACAA
AAATCGACGCTCAAGTCAGAGGTGGCGAAACCCGACAGGACTATAAAGATACCAGGCGTTTCCCCCTGGA
AGCTCCCTCGTGCGCTCTCCTGTTCCGACCCTGCCGCTTACCGGATACCTGTCCGCCTTTCTCCCTTCGG
GAAGCGTGGCGCTTTCTCATAGCTCACGCTGTAGGTATCTCAGTTCGGTGTAGGTCGTTCGCTCCAAGCT
GGGCTGTGTGCACGAACCCCCCGTTCAGCCCGACCGCTGCGCCTTATCCGGTAACTATCGTCTTGAGTCC
AACCCGGTAAGACACGACTTATCGCCACTGGCAGCAGCCACTGGTAACAGGATTAGCAGAGCGAGGTATG
TAGGCGGTGCTACAGAGTTCTTGAAGTGGTGGCCTAACTACGGCTACACTAGAAGGACAGTATTTGGTAT
CTGCGCTCTGCTGAAGCCAGTTACCTTCGGAAAAAGAGTTGGTAGCTCTTGATCCGGCAAACAAACCACC
GCTGGTAGCGGTGGTTTTTTTGTTTGCAAGCAGCAGATTACGCGCAGAAAAAAAGGATCTCAAGAAGATC
CTTTGATCTTTTCTACGGGGTCTGACGCTCAGTGGAACGAAAACTCACGTTAAGGGATTTTGGTCATGAG
ATTATCAAAAAGGATCTTCACCTAGATCCTTTTAAATTAAAAATGAAGTTTTAAATCAATCTAAAGTATA
TATGAGTAAACTTGGTCTGACAGTTACCAATGCTTAATCAGTGAGGCACCTATCTCAGCGATCTGTCTAT
TTCGTTCATCCATAGTTGCCTGACTCCCCGTCGTGTAGATAACTACGATACGGGAGGGCTTACCATCTGG
CCCCAGTGCTGCAATGATACCGCGAGACCCACGCTCACCGGCTCCAGATTTATCAGCAATAAACCAGCCA
GCCGGAAGGGCCGAGCGCAGAAGTGGTCCTGCAACTTTATCCGCCTCCATCCAGTCTATTAATTGTTGCC
GGGAAGCTAGAGTAAGTAGTTCGCCAGTTAATAGTTTGCGCAACGTTGTTGCCATTGCTACAGGCATCGT
GGTGTCACGCTCGTCGTTTGGTATGGCTTCATTCAGCTCCGGTTCCCAACGATCAAGGCGAGTTACATGA
TCCCCCATGTTGTGCAAAAAAGCGGTTAGCTCCTTCGGTCCTCCGATCGTTGTCAGAAGTAAGTTGGCCG
CAGTGTTATCACTCATGGTTATGGCAGCACTGCATAATTCTCTTACTGTCATGCCATCCGTAAGATGCTT
TTCTGTGACTGGTGAGTACTCAACCAAGTCATTCTGAGAATAGTGTATGCGGCGACCGAGTTGCTCTTGC
CCGGCGTCAATACGGGATAATACCGCGCCACATAGCAGAACTTTAAAAGTGCTCATCATTGGAAAACGTT
CTTCGGGGCGAAAACTCTCAAGGATCTTACCGCTGTTGAGATCCAGTTCGATGTAACCCACTCGTGCACC
CAACTGATCTTCAGCATCTTTTACTTTCACCAGCGTTTCTGGGTGAGCAAAAACAGGAAGGCAAAATGCC
GCAAAAAAGGGAATAAGGGCGACACGGAAATGTTGAATACTCATACTCTTCCTTTTTCAATATTATTGAA
GCATTTATCAGGGTTATTGTCTCATGAGCGGATACATATTTGAATGTATTTAGAAAAATAAACAAATAGG
GGTTCCGCGCACATTTCCCCGAAAAGTGCCACCTGACGTCTAAGAAACCATTATTATCATGACATTAACC
TATAAAAATAGGCGTATCACGAGGCCAGCTTTTCAATTCAATTCATCATTTTTTTTTTATTCTTTTTTTT
GATTTCGGTTTCTTTGAAATTTTTTTGATTCGGTAATCTCCGAACAGAAGGAAGAACGAAGGAAGGAGCA
CAGACTTAGATTGGTATATATACGCATATGTAGTGTTGAAGAAACATGAAATTGCCCAGTATTCTTAACC
CAACTGCACAGAACAAAAACATGCAGGAAACGAAGATAAATCATGTCGAAAGCTACATATAAGGAACGTG
CTGCTACTCATCCTAGTCCTGTTGCTGCCAAGCTATTTAATATCATGCACGAAAAGCAAACAAACTTGTG
TGCTTCATTGGATGTTCGTACCACCAAGGAATTACTGGAGTTAGTTGAAGCATTAGGTCCCAAAATTTGT
TTACTAAAAACACATGTGGATATCTTGACTGATTTTTCCATGGAGGGCACAGTTAAGCCGCTAAAGGCAT
TATCCGCCAAGTACAATTTTTTACTCTTCGAAGACAGAAAATTTGCTGACATTGGTAATACAGTCAAATT
GCAGTACTCTGCGGGTGTATACAGAATAGCAGAATGGGCAGACATTACGAATGCACACGGTGTGGTGGGC
CCAGGTATTGTTAGCGGTTTGAAGCAGGCGGCAGAAGAAGTAACAAAGGAACCTAGAGGCCTTTTGATGT
TAGCAGAATTGTCATGCAAGGGCTCCCTATCTACTGGAGAATATACTAAGGGTACTGTTGACATTGCGAA
GAGCGACAAAGATTTTGTTATCGGCTTTATTGCTCAAAGAGACATGGGTGGAAGAGATGAAGGTTACGAT
TGGTTGATTATGACACCCGGTGTGGGTTTAGATGACAAGGGAGACGCATTGGGTCAACAGTATAGAACCG
TGGATGATGTGGTCTCTACAGGATCTGACATTATTATTGTTGGAAGAGGACTATTTGCAAAGGGAAGGGA
TGCTAAGGTAGAGGGTGAACGTTACAGAAAAGCAGGCTGGGAAGCATATTTGAGAAGATGCGGCCAGCAA
AACTAAAAAACTGTATTATAAGTAAATGCATGTATACTAAACTCACAAATTAGAGCTTCAATTTAATTAT
ATCAGTTATTACCCGCCCTTTCGTCTCGCGCGTTTCGGTGATGACGGTGAAAACCTCTGACACATGCAGC
TCCCGGAGACGGTCACAGCTTGTCTGTAAGCGGATGCCGGGAGCAGACAAGCCCGTCAGGGCGCGTCAGC
GGGTGTTGGCGGGTGTCGGGGCTGGCTTAACTATGCGGCATCAGAGCAGATTGTACTGAGAGTGCACCAT
ATGCGGTGTGAAATACCGCACAGATGCGTAAGGAGAAAATACCGCATCAGGCGCCATTCGCCATTCAGGC
TGCGCAACTGTTGGGAAGGGCGATCGGTGCGGGCCTCTTCGCTATTACGCCAGCTGGCGAAAGGGGGATG
TGCTGCAAGGCGATTAAGTTGGGTAACGCCAGGGTTTTCCCAGTCACGACGTTGTAAAACGACGGCCAGT
GAATTCGAGCT
Features (pLannotate 1.2.2; 20 found; start..end, strand, type, name):
      1..399     +  promoter       TEF1 promoter: S. cerevisiae TEF1; promoter for EF-1α
    403..465     +  misc_feature   MCS (fragment): pBluescript multiple cloning site
    470..712     +  CDS            ERBIN (fragment): ERBIN_HUMAN - Also known as ERBB2IP From Homo sapiens (Human).
    773..997     +  CDS            FINC_PLEWA (fragment): Experimental evidence at transcript level: Swiss-Prot protein existence level 2. Fibronectins bind cell surfaces and various compounds including collagen, fibrin, heparin, DNA, and actin. Fibronectins are involved in cell adhesion, cell motility, opsonization, wound healing, and maintenance of cell shape. May be involved in osteoblast compaction (By similarity). From Pleurodeles waltl (Iberian ribbed newt).
   1055..1107    +  misc_feature   MCS: multiple cloning site
   1121..1828    +  CDS            mCherry: mCherry is a basic (constitutively fluorescent) red fluorescent protein published in 2004, derived from Discosoma sp.. It is reported to be a very rapidly-maturing monomer with low acid sensitivity.
   1844..2091    +  terminator     CYC1 terminator: S. cerevisiae CYC1; transcription terminator for CYC1
   2095..2140    +  misc_feature   MCS (fragment): pUC18/19 multiple cloning site
   2177..2193    -  protein_bind   lac operator: The lac repressor binds to the lac operator to inhibit transcription in E. coli. This inhibition can be relieved by adding lactose or isopropyl-β-D-thiogalactopyranoside (IPTG). lac repressor encoded by lacI
   2201..2231    -  promoter       lac promoter: promoter for the E. coli lac operon
   2246..2267    -  protein_bind   CAP binding site: CAP binding activates transcription in the presence of cAMP. E. coli catabolite activator protein
   2280..2372    -  CDS            lacI (fragment): lac repressor; lacI; The lac repressor binds to the lac operator to inhibit transcription in E. coli. This inhibition can be relieved by adding lactose or isopropyl-β-D-thiogalactopyranoside (IPTG).
   2555..3143    -  rep_origin     ori: high-copy-number ColE1/pMB1/pBR322/pUC origin of replication
   3314..4174    -  CDS            AmpR: β-lactamase; bla; confers resistance to ampicillin, carbenicillin, and related antibiotics
   4175..4279    -  promoter       AmpR promoter: bla
   4377..4592    +  promoter       URA3 promoter: S. cerevisiae URA3
   4593..5396    +  CDS            URA3: orotidine-5'-phosphate decarboxylase, required for uracil biosynthesis; S. cerevisiae URA3; yeast auxotrophic marker, counterselectable with 5-fluoroorotic acid (5-FOA)
   5485..5520    +  CDS            rop (fragment): Rop protein, which maintains plasmids at low copy number; rop
   5622..5721    +  misc_feature   bom (fragment): basis of mobility region from pBR322
   5727..5884    -  CDS            lacZα (fragment): LacZα fragment of β-galactosidase; lacZ fragment
