[The description below was written by a language model from this plasmid's Addgene catalogue record and pLannotate feature annotations shown in this document.]
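Description:
pDS220 is a yeast expression plasmid built on the YIPlac211 backbone, an integrating-type vector: the feature table shows no yeast replication origin (no 2μ or CEN/ARS element), so stable maintenance in Saccharomyces cerevisiae depends on recombination into the genome. Selection in yeast uses the URA3 marker with its native promoter, which complements uracil auxotrophy and can be counterselected with 5-FOA. In E. coli the plasmid is propagated at high copy from a ColE1/pUC-type origin with ampicillin resistance (β-lactamase). Remnants of the pUC-derived lac promoter/operator, lacZα and multiple cloning site flank the insert.

The payload is a PTEF–ePDZb–mCherry–TCYC1 cassette cloned between SacI and KpnI sites. The constitutive TEF1 promoter drives an open reading frame in which the engineered PDZ module is fused at its C-terminal end, across a short polylinker-derived segment, to the red fluorescent protein mCherry, and transcription ends at the CYC1 terminator. The annotation detects the ePDZ portion as two adjacent fragments, one matching the human Erbin PDZ domain and one matching a fibronectin-type domain, consistent with ePDZ being a chimeric affinity reagent that joins these two folds. The species attributions of these hits come from automated similarity matching, whereas the catalogue entry lists the insert species as budding yeast.

According to the record, ePDZb is a low-affinity variant and serves as one half of the TULIPs light-controlled interaction system. Illumination with 440 nm light induces its binding to the partner tag LOVpep, which is supplied from a separate construct. The mCherry fusion allows light-dependent recruitment or relocalisation of the ePDZ component to be followed by fluorescence microscopy in living yeast cells.
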