Addgene plasmid #34980: pDS220
Purpose: Expresses a low-affinity ePDZ variant fused to mCherry in yeast. Illumination with 440 nm light induces binding to LOVpep.
Depositing lab: Michael Glotzer. Depositing organization: University of Chicago. Publication: TULIPs: tunable, light-controlled interacting protein tags for cell biology. Strickland D, Lin Y, Wagner E, Hope CM, Zayner J, Antoniou C, Sosnick TR, Weiss EL, Glotzer M. Nat Methods. 2012 Mar 4. doi: 10.1038/nmeth.1904. PubMed 22388287.
Backbone
  Vector backbone: YIPlac211
  Modifications to backbone: PTEF–ePDZb–mCherry–TCYC1 cassette inserted into YIPlac211
  Vector type: Yeast Expression
  Selectable markers: URA3
Growth in bacteria
  Bacterial resistance: Ampicillin, 100 μg/mL
  Growth temperature: 37°C
  Growth strain: DH5alpha
  Copy number: High Copy
Gene/Insert
  Gene/Insert name: ePDZb–mCherry
  Species: S. cerevisiae (budding yeast)
  Promoter: TEF
  Cloning method: Restriction Enzyme; 5′ cloning site SacI (not destroyed); 3′ cloning site KpnI (not destroyed)
  Sequencing primers: 5′ M13 fwd; 3′ M13 rev
Resource information
  A portion of this plasmid was derived from a plasmid made by: Sequences from pGREG plasmids (EUROSCARF). ePDZ CDS from Shohei Koide, University of Chicago
Terms and licenses: Academic/Nonprofit Terms; Industry Terms: Not Available to Industry
How to cite: pDS220 was a gift from Michael Glotzer (Addgene plasmid # 34980 ; http://n2t.net/addgene:34980 ; RRID:Addgene_34980)
