>Addgene plasmid #34980 | pDS220 | addgene partial sequence | sequence record 44440 | M13pUC-fwd 5'-CCCAGTCACGACGTTGTAAAACG-3'
TGTTTCTACTCCTTTTTTACTCTTCCAGATTTTCTCGGACTCCGCGCATCGCCGTACCACTTCAAAACAC
CCAAGCACAGCATACTAAATTTCCCCTCTTTCTTCCTCTAGGGTGTCGTTAATTACCCGTACTAAAGGTT
TGGAAAAGAAAAAAGAGACCGCCTCGTTTCTTTTTCTTCGTCGAAAAAGGCAATAAAAATTTTTATCACG
TTTCTTTTTCTTGAAAATTTTTTTTTTGATTTTTTTCTCTTTCGATGACCTCCCATTGATATTTAAGTTA
ATAAACGGTCTTCAATTTCTCAAGTTTCAGTTTCATTTTTCTTGTTCTATTACAACTTTTTTTACTTCTT
GCTCATTAGAAAGAAAGCATAGCAATCTAATCTAAGTTTTCTAGAACTAGTGGATCCCCCGGGCTGCAGG
AATTCGATATCAAGCTTATCGATACCGTCGACAATGCCAGAACTTGGATTTAGCATATCAGGTGGTGTCG
GGGGTAGAGGAAACCCATTCAGACCTGATGATGATGGTATATTTGTAACAAGGGTACAACCTGAAGGACC
AGCATCAAAATTACTGCAGCCAGGTGATAAAATTATTCAGGCTAATGGCTACAGTTTTATAAATATTGAA
CATGGACAAGCAGTGTCCTTGCTAAAAACTTTCCAGAATACAGTTGAACTCATCATTGTACGAGAAGTTG
GTAACGGTGCAAAACAAGAGATTCGAGTGAGGGTTGAAAAAGACGGTGGTTCTGGAGGCGTTTCTTCTGT
TCCGACCAATCTGGAAGTTGTTGCTGCGACCCCGACTAGCCTGCTGATCA
