>Addgene plasmid #34980 | pDS220 | addgene partial sequence | sequence record 44912 | CYC1 5'-GCGTGAATGTAAGCGTGAC-3'
GCTCGTCCATGCCGCCGGTGGAGTGGCGGCCCTCGGCGCGTTCGTACTGTTCCACGATGGTGTAGTCCTC
GTTGTGGGAGGTGATGTCCAACTTGATGTTGACGTTGTAGGCGCCGGGCAGCTGCACGGGCTTCTTGGCC
TTGTAGGTGGTCTTGACCTCAGCGTCGTAGTGGCCGCCGTCCTTCAGCTTCAGCCTCTGCTTGATCTCGC
CCTTCAGGGCGCCGTCCTCGGGGTACATCCGCTCGGAGGAGGCCTCCCAGCCCATGGTCTTCTTCTGCAT
TACGGGGCCGTCGGAGGGGAAGTTGGTGCCGCGCAGCTTCACCTTGTAGATGAACTCGCCGTCCTGCAGG
GAGGAGTCCTGGGTCACGGTCACCACGCCGCCGTCCTCGAAGTTCATCACGCGCTCCCACTTGAAGCCCT
CGGGGAAGGACAGCTTCAAGTAGTCGGGGATGTCGGCGGGGTGCTTCACGTAGGCCTTGGAGCCGTACAT
GAACTGAGGGGACAGGATGTCCCAGGCGAAGGGCAGGGGGCCACCCTTGGTCACCTTCAGCTTGGCGGTC
TGGGTGCCCTCGTAGGGGCGGCCCTCGCCCTCGCCCTCGATCTCGAACTCGTGGCCGTTCACGGAGCCCT
CCATGTGCACCTTGAAGCGCATGAACTCCTTGATGATGGCCATGTTATCCTCCTCGCCCTTGCTCACCAT
GGTGG
