>Addgene plasmid #34980 | pDS220 | addgene partial sequence | sequence record 44913 | mCherry-R 5'-TTGGTCACCTTCAGCTTGG-3'
TCGATCTCGAACTCGTGGCCGTTCACGGAGCCCTCCATGTGCACCTTGAAGCGCATGAACTCCTTGATGA
TGGCCATGTTATCCTCCTCGCCCTTGCTCACCATGGTGGCGACCGGTGGATCCCGGGCCCGCGGTACCGT
CGACTGCAGAATTCGAAGCTTGAGCTCGAGTCTAGAGGTACGGTAGTTAATCGAGATTGGGCTAGAGTAG
TAATGGTAGTTGTAATGTGCGTATACAGTGATGGTATAGTCGACACCCGGTTTCAGGCCGCTGATGGTAG
CAGTAGACTTGGAACCAGGTACAGTGAATTCCTGAACCGGGGAGTTACCACCGGTTTCACCGTACGTGAT
ACGGTAATAAGAAACATGAGAGTCGTAGTACGCATCCCAGCTGATCAGCAGGCTAGTCGGGGTCGCAGCA
ACAACTTCCAGATTGGTCGGAACAGAAGAAACGCCTCCAGAACCACCGTCTTTTTCAACCCTCACTCGAA
TCTCTTGTTTTGCACCGTTACCAACTTCTCGTACAATGATGAGTTCAACTGTATTCTGGAAAGTTTTTAG
CAAGGACACTGCTTGTCCATGTTCAATATTTATAAAACTGTAGCCATTAGCCTGAATAATTTTATCACCT
GGCTGCAGTAATTTTGATGCTGGTCCTTCAGGTTGTACCCTTGTTACAAATATACCATCATCATCAGGTC
TGAATGGGTTTCCTCTACCCCCGACACCACCTGATATGCTAAATCCAAGTTCTGGCATTGTCGACGGTAT
CGATAAGCTT
